>Addgene plasmid #144209 | TFORF2546 | addgene full sequence | sequence record 404084 | Addgene NGS Result
TTAATGTAGTCTTATGCAATACTCTTGTAGTCTTGCAACATGGTAACGATGAGTTAGCAACATGCCTTAC
AAGGAGAGAAAAAGCACCGTGCATGCCGATTGGTGGAAGTAAGGTGGTACGATCGTGCCTTATTAGGAAG
GCAACAGACGGGTCTGACATGGATTGGACGAACCACTGAATTGCCGCATTGCAGAGATATTGTATTTAAG
TGCCTAGCTCGATACATAAACGGGTCTCTCTGGTTAGACCAGATCTGAGCCTGGGAGCTCTCTGGCTAAC
TAGGGAACCCACTGCTTAAGCCTCAATAAAGCTTGCCTTGAGTGCTTCAAGTAGTGTGTGCCCGTCTGTT
GTGTGACTCTGGTAACTAGAGATCCCTCAGACCCTTTTAGTCAGTGTGGAAAATCTCTAGCAGTGGCGCC
CGAACAGGGACTTGAAAGCGAAAGGGAAACCAGAGGAGCTCTCTCGACGCAGGACTCGGCTTGCTGAAGC
GCGCACGGCAAGAGGCGAGGGGCGGCGACTGGTGAGTACGCCAAAAATTTTGACTAGCGGAGGCTAGAAG
GAGAGAGATGGGTGCGAGAGCGTCAGTATTAAGCGGGGGAGAATTAGATCGCGATGGGAAAAAATTCGGT
TAAGGCCAGGGGGAAAGAAAAAATATAAATTAAAACATATAGTATGGGCAAGCAGGGAGCTAGAACGATT
CGCAGTTAATCCTGGCCTGTTAGAAACATCAGAAGGCTGTAGACAAATACTGGGACAGCTACAACCATCC
CTTCAGACAGGATCAGAAGAACTTAGATCATTATATAATACAGTAGCAACCCTCTATTGTGTGCATCAAA
GGATAGAGATAAAAGACACCAAGGAAGCTTTAGACAAGATAGAGGAAGAGCAAAACAAAAGTAAGACCAC
CGCACAGCAAGCGGCCGCTGATCTTCAGACCTGGAGGAGGAGATATGAGGGACAATTGGAGAAGTGAATT
ATATAAATATAAAGTAGTAAAAATTGAACCATTAGGAGTAGCACCCACCAAGGCAAAGAGAAGAGTGGTG
CAGAGAGAAAAAAGAGCAGTGGGAATAGGAGCTTTGTTCCTTGGGTTCTTGGGAGCAGCAGGAAGCACTA
TGGGCGCAGCGTCAATGACGCTGACGGTACAGGCCAGACAATTATTGTCTGGTATAGTGCAGCAGCAGAA
CAATTTGCTGAGGGCTATTGAGGCGCAACAGCATCTGTTGCAACTCACAGTCTGGGGCATCAAGCAGCTC
CAGGCAAGAATCCTGGCTGTGGAAAGATACCTAAAGGATCAACAGCTCCTGGGGATTTGGGGTTGCTCTG
GAAAACTCATTTGCACCACTGCTGTGCCTTGGAATGCTAGTTGGAGTAATAAATCTCTGGAACAGATTTG
GAATCACACGACCTGGATGGAGTGGGACAGAGAAATTAACAATTACACAAGCTTAATACACTCCTTAATT
GAAGAATCGCAAAACCAGCAAGAAAAGAATGAACAAGAATTATTGGAATTAGATAAATGGGCAAGTTTGT
GGAATTGGTTTAACATAACAAATTGGCTGTGGTATATAAAATTATTCATAATGATAGTAGGAGGCTTGGT
AGGTTTAAGAATAGTTTTTGCTGTACTTTCTATAGTGAATAGAGTTAGGCAGGGATATTCACCATTATCG
TTTCAGACCCACCTCCCAACCCCGAGGGGACCCATGCATTGCATCTCAATTAGTCAGCAACCAGGTGTGG
AAAGTCCCCAGGCTCCCCAGCAGGCAGAAGTATGCAAAGCATGCGTCTCAATTAGTCAGCAACCATAGTC
CCGCCCCTAACTCCGCCCATCCCGCCCCTAACTCCGCCCAGTTCCGCCCATTCTCCGCCCCATGGCTGAC
TAATTTTTTTTATTTATGCAGAGGCCGAGGCCGCCTCGGCCTCTGAGCTATTCCAGAAGTAGTGAGGAGG
CTTTTTTGGAGGCCTAGGCTTTTGCAAAAAGCTTTCTAGAGGTACCACCGGAGCTTACCATGACCGAGTA
CAAGCCCACGGTGCGCCTCGCCACCCGCGACGACGTCCCCAGGGCCGTACGCACCCTCGCCGCCGCGTTC
GCCGACTACCCCGCCACGCGCCACACCGTCGATCCGGACCGCCACATCGAGCGGGTCACCGAGCTGCAAG
AACTCTTCCTCACGCGCGTCGGGCTCGACATCGGCAAGGTGTGGGTCGCGGACGACGGCGCCGCCGTGGC
GGTCTGGACCACGCCGGAGAGCGTCGAAGCGGGGGCGGTGTTCGCCGAGATCGGCCCGCGCATGGCCGAG
TTGAGCGGTTCCCGGCTGGCCGCGCAGCAACAGATGGAAGGCCTCCTGGCGCCGCACCGGCCCAAGGAGC
CCGCGTGGTTCCTGGCCACCGTCGGCGTCTCGCCCGACCACCAGGGCAAGGGTCTGGGCAGCGCCGTCGT
GCTCCCCGGAGTGGAGGCGGCCGAGCGCGCCGGGGTGCCCGCCTTCCTGGAGACCTCCGCGCCCCGCAAC
CTCCCCTTCTACGAGCGGCTCGGCTTCACCGTCACCGCCGACGTCGAGGTGCCCGAAGGACCGCGCACCT
GGTGCATGACCCGCAAGCCCGGTGCCAGTTAACGAATTCTAGATCTTGAGACAAATGGCAGTATTCATCC
ACAATTTTAAAAGAAAAGGGGGGATTGGGGGGTACAGTGCAGGGGAAAGAATAGTAGACATAATAGCAAC
AGACATACAAACTAAAGAATTACAAAAACAAATTACAAAAATTCAAAATTTTCGGGTTTATTACAGGGAC
AGCAGAGATCCACTTTGGCGCCGGCTCGAGGCCTGCAGGTGCAAAGATGGATAAAGTTTTAAACAGAGAG
GAATCTTTGCAGCTAATGGACCTTCTAGGTCTTGAAAGGAGTGGGAATTGGCTCCGGTGCCCGTCAGTGG
GCAGAGCGCACATCGCCCACAGTCCCCGAGAAGTTGGGGGGAGGGGTCGGCAATTGAACCGGTGCCTAGA
GAAGGTGGCGCGGGGTAAACTGGGAAAGTGATGTCGTGTACTGGCTCCGCCTTTTTCCCGAGGGTGGGGG
AGAACCGTATATAAGTGCAGTAGTCGCCGTGAACGTTCTTTTTCGCAACGGGTTTGCCGCCAGAACACAG
GTAAGTGCCGTGTGTGGTTCCCGCGGGCCTGGCCTCTTTACGGGTTATGGCCCTTGCGTGCCTTGAATTA
CTTCCACCTGGCTGCAGTACGTGATTCTTGATCCCGAGCTTCGGGTTGGAAGTGGGTGGGAGAGTTCGAG
GCCTTGCGCTTAAGGAGCCCCTTCGCCTCGTGCTTGAGTTGAGGCCTGGCCTGGGCGCTGGGGCCGCCGC
GTGCGAATCTGGTGGCACCTTCGCGCCTGTCTCGCTGCTTTCGATAAGTCTCTAGCCATTTAAAATTTTT
GATGACCTGCTGCGACGCTTTTTTTCTGGCAAGATAGTCTTGTAAATGCGGGCCAAGATCTGCACACTGG
TATTTCGGTTTTTGGGGCCGCGGGCGGCGACGGGGCCCGTGCGTCCCAGCGCACATGTTCGGCGAGGCGG
GGCCTGCGAGCGCGGCCACCGAGAATCGGACGGGGGTAGTCTCAAGCTGGCCGGCCTGCTCTGGTGCCTG
GCCTCGCGCCGCCGTGTATCGCCCCGCCCTGGGCGGCAAGGCTGGCCCGGTCGGCACCAGTTGCGTGAGC
GGAAAGATGGCCGCTTCCCGGCCCTGCTGCAGGGAGCTCAAAATGGAGGACGCGGCGCTCGGGAGAGCGG
GCGGGTGAGTCACCCACACAAAGGAAAAGGGCCTTTCCGTCCTCAGCCGTCGCTTCATGTGACTCCACGG
AGTACCGGGCGCCGTCCAGGCACCTCGATTAGTTCTCGAGCTTTTGGAGTACGTCGTCTTTAGGTTGGGG
GGAGGGGTTTTATGCGATGGAGTTTCCCCACACTGAGTGGGTGGAGACTGAAGTTAGGCCAGCTTGGCAC
TTGATGTAATTCTCCTTGGAATTTGCCCTTTTTGAGTTTGGATCTTGGTTCATTCTCAAGCCTCAGACAG
TGGTTCAAAGTTTTTTTCTTCCATTTCAGGTGTCGTGAGGCTAGCACCGCCACCATGGAGTCGGCCGACT
TCTACGAGGCGGAGCCGCGGCCCCCGATGAGCAGCCACCTGCAGAGCCCCCCGCACGCGCCCAGCAGCGC
CGCCTTCGGCTTTCCCCGGGGCGCGGGCCCCGCGCAGCCTCCCGCCCCACCTGCCGCCCCGGAGCCGCTG
GGCGGCATCTGCGAGCACGAGACGTCCATCGACATCAGCGCCTACATCGACCCGGCCGCCTTCAACGACG
AGTTCCTGGCCGACCTGTTCCAGCACAGCCGGCAGCAGGAGAAGGCCAAGGCGGCCGTGGGCCCCACGGG
CGGCGGCGGCGGCGGCGACTTTGACTACCCGGGCGCGCCCGCGGGCCCCGGCGGCGCCGTCATGCCCGGG
GGAGCGCACGGGCCCCCGCCCGGCTACGGCTGCGCGGCCGCCGGCTACCTGGACGGCAGGCTGGAGCCCC
TGTACGAGCGCGTCGGGGCGCCGGCGCTGCGGCCGCTGGTGATCAAGCAGGAGCCCCGCGAGGAGGATGA
AGCCAAGCAGCTGGCGCTGGCCGGCCTCTTCCCTTACCAGCCGCCGCCGCCGCCGCCGCCCTCGCACCCG
CACCCGCACCCGCCGCCCGCGCACCTGGCCGCCCCGCACCTGCAGTTCCAGATCGCGCACTGCGGCCAGA
CCACCATGCACCTGCAGCCCGGTCACCCCACGCCGCCGCCCACGCCCGTGCCCAGCCCGCACCCCGCGCC
CGCGCTCGGTGCCGCCGGCCTGCCGGGCCCTGGCAGCGCGCTCAAGGGGCTGGGCGCCGCGCACCCCGAC
CTCCGCGCGAGTGGCGGCAGCGGCGCGGGCAAGGCCAAGAAGTCGGTGGACAAGAACAGCAACGAGTACC
GGGTGCGGCGCGAGCGCAACAACATCGCGGTGCGCAAGAGCCGCGACAAGGCCAAGCAGCGCAACGTGGA
GACGCAGCAGAAGGTGCTGGAGCTGACCAGTGACAATGACCGCCTGCGCAAGCGGGTGGAACAGCTGAGC
CGCGAACTGGACACGCTGCGGGGCATCTTCCGCCAGCTGCCAGAGAGCTCCTTGGTCAAGGCCATGGGCA
ACTGCGCGTAGTAATGAACTAGTCCGTAACTTGAAAGTATTTCGATTTCTTGGCTTTATATATCTTGTGG
AAAGGACGATCGAATTTAGGGCTCTGTCCTTCCACGCGTTAAGTCGACAATCAACCTCTGGATTACAAAA
TTTGTGAAAGATTGACTGGTATTCTTAACTATGTTGCTCCTTTTACGCTATGTGGATACGCTGCTTTAAT
GCCTTTGTATCATGCTATTGCTTCCCGTATGGCTTTCATTTTCTCCTCCTTGTATAAATCCTGGTTGCTG
TCTCTTTATGAGGAGTTGTGGCCCGTTGTCAGGCAACGTGGCGTGGTGTGCACTGTGTTTGCTGACGCAA
CCCCCACTGGTTGGGGCATTGCCACCACCTGTCAGCTCCTTTCCGGGACTTTCGCTTTCCCCCTCCCTAT
TGCCACGGCGGAACTCATCGCCGCCTGCCTTGCCCGCTGCTGGACAGGGGCTCGGCTGTTGGGCACTGAC
AATTCCGTGGTGTTGTCGGGGAAATCATCGTCCTTTCCTTGGCTGCTCGCCTGTGTTGCCACCTGGATTC
TGCGCGGGACGTCCTTCTGCTACGTCCCTTCGGCCCTCAATCCAGCGGACCTTCCTTCCCGCGGCCTGCT
GCCGGCTCTGCGGCCTCTTCCGCGTCTTCGCCTTCGCCCTCAGACGAGTCGGATCTCCCTTTGGGCCGCC
TCCCCGCGTCGACTTTAAGACCAATGACTTACAAGGCAGCTGTAGATCTTAGCCACTTTTTAAAAGAAAA
GGGGGGACTGGAAGGGCTAATTCACTCCCAACGAAGACAAGATCTGCTTTTTGCTTGTACTGGGTCTCTC
TGGTTAGACCAGATCTGAGCCTGGGAGCTCTCTGGCTAACTAGGGAACCCACTGCTTAAGCCTCAATAAA
GCTTGCCTTGAGTGCTTCAAGTAGTGTGTGCCCGTCTGTTGTGTGACTCTGGTAACTAGAGATCCCTCAG
ACCCTTTTAGTCAGTGTGGAAAATCTCTAGCAGTACGTATAGTAGTTCATGTCATCTTATTATTCAGTAT
TTATAACTTGCAAAGAAATGAATATCAGAGAGTGAGAGGAACTTGTTTATTGCAGCTTATAATGGTTACA
AATAAAGCAATAGCATCACAAATTTCACAAATAAAGCATTTTTTTCACTGCATTCTAGTTGTGGTTTGTC
CAAACTCATCAATGTATCTTATCATGTCTGGCTCTAGCTATCCCGCCCCTAACTCCGCCCATCCCGCCCC
TAACTCCGCCCAGTTCCGCCCATTCTCCGCCCCATGGCTGACTAATTTTTTTTATTTATGCAGAGGCCGA
GGCCGCCTCGGCCTCTGAGCTATTCCAGAAGTAGTGAGGAGGCTTTTTTGGAGGCCTAGGGACGTACCCA
ATTCGCCCTATAGTGAGTCGTATTACGCGCGCTCACTGGCCGTCGTTTTACAACGTCGTGACTGGGAAAA
CCCTGGCGTTACCCAACTTAATCGCCTTGCAGCACATCCCCCTTTCGCCAGCTGGCGTAATAGCGAAGAG
GCCCGCACCGATCGCCCTTCCCAACAGTTGCGCAGCCTGAATGGCGAATGGG
[124 nt withheld, positions 6773-6896]
C
[91 nt withheld, positions 6898-6988]
A
[49 nt withheld, positions 6990-7038]
CCTTTGACGTTGGAGTCCACGTTCTTT
[37 nt withheld, positions 7066-7102]
ACCCTATCTCGGTCTATTCTTTTGATTTATAAGGGATTTTGCCGATTTCGGCCTATTGGTTAAAAAATGA
GCTGATTTAACAAAAATTTAACGCGAATTTTAACAAAATATTAACGCTTACAATTTAGGTGGCACTTTTC
GGGGAAATGTGCGCGGAACCCCTATTTGTTTATTTTTCTAAATACATTCAAATATGTATCCGCTCATGAG
ACAATAACCCTGATAAATGCTTCAATAATATTGAAAAAGGAAGAGTATGAGTATTCAACATTTCCGTGTC
GCCCTTATTCCCTTTTTTGCGGCATTTTGCCTTCCTGTTTTTGCTCACCCAGAAACGCTGGTGAAAGTAA
AAGATGCTGAAGATCAGTTGGGTGCACGAGTGGGTTACATCGAACTGGATCTCAACAGCGGTAAGATCCT
TGAGAGTTTTCGCCCCGAAGAACGTTTTCCAATGATGAGCACTTTTAAAGTTCTGCTATGTGGCGCGGTA
TTATCCCGTATTGACGCCGGGCAAGAGCAACTCGGTCGCCGCATACACTATTCTCAGAATGACTTGGTTG
AGTACTCACCAGTCACAGAAAAGCATCTTACGGATGGCATGACAGTAAGAGAATTATGCAGTGCTGCCAT
AACCATGAGTGATAACACTGCGGCCAACTTACTTCTGACAACGATCGGAGGACCGAAGGAGCTAACCGCT
TTTTTGCACAACATGGGGGATCATGTAACTCGCCTTGATCGTTGGGAACCGGAGCTGAATGAAGCCATAC
CAAACGACGAGCGTGACACCACGATGCCTGTAGCAATGGCAACAACGTTGCGCAAACTATTAACTGGCGA
ACTACTTACTCTAGCTTCCCGGCAACAATTAATAGACTGGATGGAGGCGGATAAAGTTGCAGGACCACTT
CTGCGCTCGGCCCTTCCGGCTGGCTGGTTTATTGCTGATAAATCTGGAGCCGGTGAGCGTGGGTCTCGCG
GTATCATTGCAGCACTGGGGCCAGATGGTAAGCCCTCCCGTATCGTAGTTATCTACACGACGGGGAGTCA
GGCAACTATGGATGAACGAAATAGACAGATCGCTGAGATAGGTGCCTCACTGATTAAGCATTGGTAACTG
TCAGACCAAGTTTACTCATATATACTTTAGATTGATTTAAAACTTCATTTTTAATTTAAAAGGATCTAGG
TGAAGATCCTTTTTGATAATCTCATGACCAAAATCCCTTAACGTGAGTTTTCGTTCCACTGAGCGTCAGA
CCCCGTAGAAAAGATCAAAGGATCTTCTTGAGATCCTTTTTTTCTGCGCGTAATCTGCTGCTTGCAAACA
AAAAAACCACCGCTACCAGCGGTGGTTTGTTTGCCGGATCAAGAGCTACCAACTCTTTTTCCGAAGGTAA
CTGGCTTCAGCAGAGCGCAGATACCAAATACTGTTCTTCTAGTGTAGCCGTAGTTAGGCCACCACTTCAA
GAACTCTGTAGCACCGCCTACATACCTCGCTCTGCTAATCCTGTTACCAGTGGCTGCTGCCAGTGGCGAT
AAGTCGTGTCTTACCGGGTTGGACTCAAGACGATAGTTACCGGATAAGGCGCAGCGGTCGGGCTGAACGG
GGGGTTCGTGCACACAGCCCAGCTTGGAGCGAACGACCTACACCGAACTGAGATACCTACAGCGTGAGCT
ATGAGAAAGCGCCACGCTTCCCGAAGGGAGAAAGGCGGACAGGTATCCGGTAAGCGGCAGGGTCGGAACA
GGAGAGCGCACGAGGGAGCTTCCAGGGGGAAACGCCTGGTATCTTTATAGTCCTGTCGGGTTTCGCCACC
TCTGACTTGAGCGTCGATTTTTGTGATGCTCGTCAGGGGGGCGGAGCCTATGGAAAAACGCCAGCAACGC
GGCCTTTTTACGGTTCCTGGCCTTTTGCTGGCCTTTTGCTCACATGTTCTTTCCTGCGTTATCCCCTGAT
TCTGTGGATAACCGTATTACCGCCTTTGAGTGAGCTGATACCGCTCGCCGCAGCCGAACGACCGAGCGCA
GCGAGTCAGTGAGCGAGGAAGCGGAAGAGCGCCCAATACGCAAACCGCCTCTCCCCGCGCGTTGGCCGAT
TCATTAATGCAGCTGGCACGACAGGTTTCCCGACTGGAAAGCGGGCAGTGAGCGCAACGCAATTAATGTG
AGTTAGCTCACTCATTAGGCACCCCAGGCTTTACACTTTATGCTTCCGGCTCGTATGTTGTGTGGAATTG
TGAGCGGATAACAATTTCACACAGGAAACAGCTATGACCATGATTACGCCAAGCGCGCAATTAACCCTCA
CTAAAGGGAACAAAAGCTGGAGCTGCAAGC
Features (pLannotate 1.2.2; 31 found; start..end, strand, type, name):
      5..231     +  promoter       RSV promoter: Rous sarcoma virus enhancer/promoter
    232..412     +  LTR            5' LTR (truncated): truncated 5' long terminal repeat (LTR) from HIV-1
    459..584     +  misc_feature   HIV-1 Ψ: packaging signal of human immunodeficiency virus type 1
    568..931     +  CDS            HIV-1 gag (fragment): gag protein from human immunodeficiency virus 1; gag
   1077..1310    +  misc_feature   RRE: The Rev response element (RRE) of HIV-1 allows for Rev-dependent mRNA export from the nucleus to the cytoplasm.
   1687..1713    +  CDS            Rev (fragment): human immunodeficiency virus 1 (HIV-1) Rev protein; rev; enhances nuclear export of unspliced and incompletely spliced viral mRNAs
   1720..1743    +  promoter       SV40 promoter (fragment): SV40 early promoter
   1744..1815    +  promoter       SV40 promoter (fragment): SV40 enhancer and early promoter
   1839..1974    +  rep_origin     SV40 ori: SV40 origin of replication
   2020..2616    +  CDS            PuroR (fragment): puromycin N-acetyltransferase; pac from Streptomyces; confers resistance to puromycin
   2665..2782    +  misc_feature   cPPT/CTS: central polypurine tract and central termination sequence of HIV-1
   2847..2913    +  CDS            small t antigen (fragment): SV40 (simian virus 40) small t antigen
   2920..4098    +  promoter       EF-1α promoter: strong constitutive promoter for human elongation factor EF-1α
   4115..5188    +  CDS            CEBPA: CEBPA_HUMAN - Also known as CEBP From Homo sapiens (Human).
   5204..5257    +  promoter       U6 promoter (fragment): RNA polymerase III promoter for human U6 snRNA
   5299..5887    +  misc_feature   WPRE: woodchuck hepatitis virus posttranscriptional regulatory element
   5938..5957    +  misc_feature   cPPT/CTS (fragment): central polypurine tract and central termination sequence of HIV-1
   5959..6192    +  LTR            3' LTR (ΔU3): self-inactivating 3' long terminal repeat (LTR) from HIV-1
   6270..6391    +  polyA_signal   SV40 poly(A) signal: SV40 polyadenylation signal
   6431..6566    +  rep_origin     SV40 ori: SV40 origin of replication
   6587..6605    -  promoter       T7 promoter: promoter for bacteriophage T7 RNA polymerase
   6613..6768    +  CDS            lacZα (fragment): LacZα fragment of β-galactosidase; lacZ fragment
   6773..7201    +  rep_origin     f1 ori (sequence partly withheld): f1 bacteriophage origin of replication; arrow indicates direction of (+) strand synthesis
   7254..7358    +  promoter       AmpR promoter: bla
   7359..8219    +  CDS            AmpR: β-lactamase; bla; confers resistance to ampicillin, carbenicillin, and related antibiotics
   8390..8978    +  rep_origin     ori: high-copy-number ColE1/pMB1/pBR322/pUC origin of replication
   9161..9253    +  CDS            lacI (fragment): lac repressor; lacI; The lac repressor binds to the lac operator to inhibit transcription in E. coli. This inhibition can be relieved by adding lactose or isopropyl-β-D-thiogalactopyranoside (IPTG).
   9266..9287    +  protein_bind   CAP binding site: CAP binding activates transcription in the presence of cAMP. E. coli catabolite activator protein
   9302..9332    +  promoter       lac promoter: promoter for the E. coli lac operon
   9340..9356    +  protein_bind   lac operator: The lac repressor binds to the lac operator to inhibit transcription in E. coli. This inhibition can be relieved by adding lactose or isopropyl-β-D-thiogalactopyranoside (IPTG). lac repressor encoded by lacI
   9401..9419    +  promoter       T3 promoter: promoter for bacteriophage T3 RNA polymerase
