[The description below was written by a language model from this plasmid's Addgene catalogue record and pLannotate feature annotations shown in this document.]
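Description:
TFORF2546 is a lentiviral mammalian expression plasmid built on the pLX_TRC317 backbone. It carries the human transcription factor CEBPA (C/EBP-alpha) as a synthesized open reading frame and belongs to a barcoded transcription factor ORF collection. The sequenced record is about 9.4 kb. In bacteria it is maintained through a high-copy ColE1/pUC-type origin and ampicillin resistance (AmpR with its own bla promoter). The plasmid also carries an f1 origin and remnants of a lac/lacZα cloning region flanked by T7 and T3 promoters. The depositor warns that the plasmid can recombine during propagation, as is common for LTR-containing vectors.

The viral portion has a third-generation, self-inactivating layout. An RSV promoter drives a truncated HIV-1 5' LTR, followed by the Ψ packaging signal with a partial gag sequence, the Rev response element for Rev-dependent nuclear export of the genomic RNA, and a cPPT/CTS element. The 3' LTR is ΔU3 and is followed by an SV40 polyadenylation signal. Between the LTRs there are two expression units. An SV40 early promoter/origin region drives puromycin N-acetyltransferase, which allows selection of transduced cells. The strong constitutive EF-1α promoter drives the CEBPA coding sequence, with a WPRE downstream to enhance transcript stability and expression.

According to the catalogue entry, each construct in the collection carries a unique 24-bp barcode. The feature table does not annotate it, so its exact position cannot be stated from the record. The barcode identifies which transcription factor a cell received, so the vector suits pooled overexpression screens, such as those for factors that direct cell differentiation. It can also be used for individual CEBPA overexpression.
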