Addgene plasmid #144209: TFORF2546
Purpose: Lentiviral vector for overexpressing transcription factor ORFs with unique 24-bp barcodes. Barcodes facilitate identification of transcription factors in pooled screens.
Depositing lab: Feng Zhang. Depositing organization: Broad Institute. Publication: A transcription factor atlas of directed differentiation. Joung J, Ma S, Tay T, Geiger-Schuller KR, Kirchgatterer PC, Verdine VK, Guo B, Arias-Garcia MA, Allen WE, Singh A, Kuksenko O, Abudayyeh OO, Gootenberg JS, Fu Z, Macrae RK, Buenrostro JD, Regev A, Zhang F. Cell. 2023 Jan 5;186(1):209-229.e26. doi: 10.1016/j.cell.2022.11.026. PubMed 36608654.
Backbone
  Vector backbone: pLX_TRC317
  Backbone manufacturer: Broad Institute Genetic Perturbation Platform
  Backbone size w/o insert (bp): 8264
  Vector type: Mammalian Expression, Lentiviral
  Selectable markers: Puromycin
Growth in bacteria
  Bacterial resistance: Ampicillin, 100 μg/mL
  Growth temperature: 37°C
  Growth strain: NEB Stable
  Copy number: High Copy
Gene/Insert
  Gene/Insert name: CEBPA
  Species: H. sapiens (human)
  Insert size (bp): 1178
  Entrez Gene: CEBPA (a.k.a. C/EBP-alpha, CEBP)
  Promoter: EF1a
  Cloning method: Unknown
  Sequencing primers: 5′ GGGTGGAGACTGAAGTTAGGCCAG; 3′ CACATAGCGTAAAAGGAGCAACATAG
Terms and licenses: Academic/Nonprofit Terms; Industry Terms: Not Available to Industry
Depositor comments: NM_004364,ENST00000498907 . The transcription factor ORF portion of this plasmid was synthesized by Genewiz. Please test multiple small colonies in case of plasmid recombination. To make this collection available in a timely manner, a portion of this collection was not fully sequenced by Addgene. If an Addgene verified full plasmid sequence is not available, please contact us prior to placing an order to request the full sequence.
How to cite: TFORF2546 was a gift from Feng Zhang (Addgene plasmid # 144209 ; http://n2t.net/addgene:144209 ; RRID:Addgene_144209)
