>Addgene plasmid #144209 | TFORF2546 | depositor partial sequence | sequence record 284742 | Insert
ACCGCCACCATGGAGTCGGCCGACTTCTACGAGGCGGAGCCGCGGCCCCCGATGAGCAGCCACCTGCAGA
GCCCCCCGCACGCGCCCAGCAGCGCCGCCTTCGGCTTTCCCCGGGGCGCGGGCCCCGCGCAGCCTCCCGC
CCCACCTGCCGCCCCGGAGCCGCTGGGCGGCATCTGCGAGCACGAGACGTCCATCGACATCAGCGCCTAC
ATCGACCCGGCCGCCTTCAACGACGAGTTCCTGGCCGACCTGTTCCAGCACAGCCGGCAGCAGGAGAAGG
CCAAGGCGGCCGTGGGCCCCACGGGCGGCGGCGGCGGCGGCGACTTTGACTACCCGGGCGCGCCCGCGGG
CCCCGGCGGCGCCGTCATGCCCGGGGGAGCGCACGGGCCCCCGCCCGGCTACGGCTGCGCGGCCGCCGGC
TACCTGGACGGCAGGCTGGAGCCCCTGTACGAGCGCGTCGGGGCGCCGGCGCTGCGGCCGCTGGTGATCA
AGCAGGAGCCCCGCGAGGAGGATGAAGCCAAGCAGCTGGCGCTGGCCGGCCTCTTCCCTTACCAGCCGCC
GCCGCCGCCGCCGCCCTCGCACCCGCACCCGCACCCGCCGCCCGCGCACCTGGCCGCCCCGCACCTGCAG
TTCCAGATCGCGCACTGCGGCCAGACCACCATGCACCTGCAGCCCGGTCACCCCACGCCGCCGCCCACGC
CCGTGCCCAGCCCGCACCCCGCGCCCGCGCTCGGTGCCGCCGGCCTGCCGGGCCCTGGCAGCGCGCTCAA
GGGGCTGGGCGCCGCGCACCCCGACCTCCGCGCGAGTGGCGGCAGCGGCGCGGGCAAGGCCAAGAAGTCG
GTGGACAAGAACAGCAACGAGTACCGGGTGCGGCGCGAGCGCAACAACATCGCGGTGCGCAAGAGCCGCG
ACAAGGCCAAGCAGCGCAACGTGGAGACGCAGCAGAAGGTGCTGGAGCTGACCAGTGACAATGACCGCCT
GCGCAAGCGGGTGGAACAGCTGAGCCGCGAACTGGACACGCTGCGGGGCATCTTCCGCCAGCTGCCAGAG
AGCTCCTTGGTCAAGGCCATGGGCAACTGCGCGTAGTAATGAACTAGTCCGTAACTTGAAAGTATTTCGA
TTTCTTGGCTTTATATATCTTGTGGAAAGGACGATCGAATTTAGGGCTCTGTCCTTCC
