>Addgene plasmid #144209 | TFORF2546 | depositor partial sequence | sequence record 284743 | Barcode
TCGAATTTAGGGCTCTGTCCTTCC
